>Addgene plasmid #47202 | TAL3483 | depositor partial sequence | sequence record 67289 | Insert sequence
ATGGACTACAAAGACCATGACGGTGATTATAAAGATCATGACATCGATTACAAGGATGACGATGACAAGA
TGGCCCCCAAGAAGAAGAGGAAGGTGGGCATTCACCGCGGGGTACCTATGGTGGACTTGAGGACACTCGG
TTATTCGCAACAGCAACAGGAGAAAATCAAGCCTAAGGTCAGGAGCACCGTCGCGCAACACCACGAGGCG
CTTGTGGGGCATGGCTTCACTCATGCGCATATTGTCGCGCTTTCACAGCACCCTGCGGCGCTTGGGACGG
TGGCTGTCAAATACCAAGATATGATTGCGGCCCTGCCCGAAGCCACGCACGAGGCAATTGTAGGGGTCGG
TAAACAGTGGTCGGGAGCGCGAGCACTTGAGGCGCTGCTGACTGTGGCGGGTGAGCTTAGGGGGCCTCCG
CTCCAGCTCGACACCGGGCAGCTGCTGAAGATCGCGAAGAGAGGGGGAGTAACAGCGGTAGAGGCAGTGC
ACGCCTGGCGCAATGCGCTCACCGGGGCCCCCTTGAACCTGACCCCAGACCAGGTAGTCGCAATCGCGAA
CAATAATGGGGGAAAGCAAGCCCTGGAAACCGTGCAAAGGTTGTTGCCGGTCCTTTGTCAAGACCACGGC
CTTACACCGGAGCAAGTCGTGGCCATTGCATCCCACGACGGTGGCAAACAGGCTCTTGAGACGGTTCAGA
GACTTCTCCCAGTTCTCTGTCAAGCCCACGGGCTGACTCCCGATCAAGTTGTAGCGATTGCGTCCAACGG
TGGAGGGAAACAAGCATTGGAGACTGTCCAACGGCTCCTTCCCGTGTTGTGTCAAGCCCACGGTTTGACG
CCTGCACAAGTGGTCGCCATCGCCAGCCATGATGGCGGTAAGCAGGCGCTGGAAACAGTACAGCGCCTGC
TGCCTGTACTGTGCCAGGATCATGGACTGACCCCAGACCAGGTAGTCGCAATCGCGTCGAACATTGGGGG
AAAGCAAGCCCTGGAAACCGTGCAAAGGTTGTTGCCGGTCCTTTGTCAAGACCACGGCCTTACACCGGAG
CAAGTCGTGGCCATTGCAAGCAATGGGGGTGGCAAACAGGCTCTTGAGACGGTTCAGAGACTTCTCCCAG
TTCTCTGTCAAGCCCACGGGCTGACTCCCGATCAAGTTGTAGCGATTGCGAATAACAATGGAGGGAAACA
AGCATTGGAGACTGTCCAACGGCTCCTTCCCGTGTTGTGTCAAGCCCACGGTTTGACGCCTGCACAAGTG
GTCGCCATCGCCTCGAATGGCGGCGGTAAGCAGGCGCTGGAAACAGTACAGCGCCTGCTGCCTGTACTGT
GCCAGGATCATGGACTGACCCCAGACCAGGTAGTCGCAATCGCGAACAATAATGGGGGAAAGCAAGCCCT
GGAAACCGTGCAAAGGTTGTTGCCGGTCCTTTGTCAAGACCACGGCCTTACACCGGAGCAAGTCGTGGCC
ATTGCAAGCAATGGGGGTGGCAAACAGGCTCTTGAGACGGTTCAGAGACTTCTCCCAGTTCTCTGTCAAG
CCCACGGGCTGACTCCCGATCAAGTTGTAGCGATTGCGAATAACAATGGAGGGAAACAAGCATTGGAGAC
TGTCCAACGGCTCCTTCCCGTGTTGTGTCAAGCCCACGGTTTGACGCCTGCACAAGTGGTCGCCATCGCC
TCGAATGGCGGCGGTAAGCAGGCGCTGGAAACAGTACAGCGCCTGCTGCCTGTACTGTGCCAGGATCATG
GACTGACCCCAGACCAGGTAGTCGCAATCGCGAACAATAATGGGGGAAAGCAAGCCCTGGAAACCGTGCA
AAGGTTGTTGCCGGTCCTTTGTCAAGACCACGGCCTTACACCGGAGCAAGTCGTGGCCATTGCATCCCAC
GACGGTGGCAAACAGGCTCTTGAGACGGTTCAGAGACTTCTCCCAGTTCTCTGTCAAGCCCACGGGCTGA
CTCCCGATCAAGTTGTAGCGATTGCGAATAACAATGGAGGGAAACAAGCATTGGAGACTGTCCAACGGCT
CCTTCCCGTGTTGTGTCAAGCCCACGGTTTGACGCCTGCACAAGTGGTCGCCATCGCCAACAACAACGGC
GGTAAGCAGGCGCTGGAAACAGTACAGCGCCTGCTGCCTGTACTGTGCCAGGATCATGGACTGACACCCG
AACAGGTGGTCGCCATTGCTTCTAATGGGGGAGGACGGCCAGCCTTGGAG
