>Addgene plasmid #47202 | TAL3483 | addgene partial sequence | sequence record 69181 | JDS-TALEN-F 5'-TAGGGGTCGGTAAACAGTGG-3'
CTGACTGTGGCGGGTGAGCTTAGGGGGCCTCCGCTCCAGCTCGACACCGGGCAGCTGCTGAAGATCGCGA
AGAGAGGGGGAGTAACAGCGGTAGAGGCAGTGCACGCCTGGCGCAATGCGCTCACCGGGGCCCCCTTGAA
CCTGACCCCAGACCAGGTAGTCGCAATCGCGAACAATAATGGGGGAAAGCAAGCCCTGGAAACCGTGCAA
AGGTTGTTGCCGGTCCTTTGTCAAGACCACGGCCTTACACCGGAGCAAGTCGTGGCCATTGCATCCCACG
ACGGTGGCAAACAGGCTCTTGAGACGGTTCAGAGACTTCTCCCAGTTCTCTGTCAAGCCCACGGGCTGAC
TCCCGATCAAGTTGTAGCGATTGCGTCCAACGGTGGAGGGAAACAAGCATTGGAGACTGTCCAACGGCTC
CTTCCCGTGTTGTGTCAAGCCCACGGTTTGACGCCTGCACAAGTGGTCGCCATCGCCAGCCATGATGGCG
GTAAGCAGGCGCTGGAAACAGTACAGCGCCTGCTGCCTGTACTGTGCCAGGATCATGGACTGACCCCAGA
CCAGGTAGTCGCAATCGCGTCGAACATTGGGGGAAAGCAAGCCCTGGAAACCGTGCAAAGGTTGTTGCCG
GTCCTTTGTCAAGACCACGGCCTTACACCGGAGCAAGTCGTGGCCATTGCAAGCAATGGGGGTGGCAAAC
AGGCTCTTGAGACGGTTCAGAGACTTCTCCCAGTTCTCTGTCAAGCCCACGGGCTGACTCCCGATCAAGT
TGTAGCGATTGCGAATAACAATGGAGGGAAACAAGCATTGGAGACTGTCCAACGGCTCCTTCCCGTGTTG
TGTCAAGCCCACGGTTTGACGCCTGCACAAGTGGTCGCCATCGCCTCGAATGGCGGCGGTAAGCAGGCGC
TGGAAACAGTACAGCGCCTGCTGCCTGTACTGTGCCAGGATCATGGACTGACC
