[The description below was written by a language model from this plasmid's Addgene catalogue record.]
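Description:
TAL3483 is a TALEN expression plasmid built on the JDS78 backbone, a mammalian expression vector that also carries a T7 promoter. It encodes the "right" half of a TALE nuclease pair directed against the zebrafish (D. rerio) lycat gene. The plasmid is maintained in E. coli as a high-copy construct under ampicillin selection. No feature table accompanies the record, so the origin of replication and other backbone elements are not explicitly listed.

The insert, about 1.4 kb, is an engineered array of TAL effector repeats whose order specifies recognition of one DNA half-site in lycat. It was cloned into the roughly 6.4 kb backbone through BsmBI sites that were destroyed in the process, as is typical for type IIS assembly that leaves a seamless in-frame junction. The backbone supplies the flanking coding sequence, so the repeat array is expressed with an N-terminal 3X FLAG tag for detection and a C-terminal wild-type FokI nuclease domain. Because FokI cleaves only as a dimer, this construct is meant to be used with a matching "left" TALEN that binds the opposite strand nearby, so that the two FokI domains come together over the spacer and produce a double-strand break.

Transcription is driven by the CMV promoter for direct expression in mammalian cells. The T7 designation implies that the vector can also serve as a template for in vitro transcription of TALEN mRNA, the usual delivery route for zebrafish embryo injection. The associated work concerns targeted gene disruption in somatic zebrafish cells, where error-prone repair of the break generates indel mutations at the lycat locus.
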