Addgene plasmid #47202: TAL3483
Depositing lab: Keith Joung. Depositing organization: Massachusetts General Hospital. Publication: Targeted gene disruption in somatic zebrafish cells using engineered TALENs. Sander JD, Cade L, Khayter C, Reyon D, Peterson RT, Joung JK, Yeh JR. Nat Biotechnol. 2011 Aug 5;29(8):697-8. doi: 10.1038/nbt.1934. PubMed 21822241.
Backbone
  Vector backbone: JDS78
  Backbone manufacturer: Addgene plasmid #32290
  Backbone size w/o insert (bp): 6447
  Vector type: Mammalian Expression ; T7
Growth in bacteria
  Bacterial resistance: Ampicillin, 100 μg/mL
  Growth temperature: 37°C
  Growth strain: XL1 Blue
  Copy number: High Copy
Gene/Insert
  Gene/Insert name: ZebrafishCommunity-lycat-right (alt name: lycat)
  Species: D. rerio (zebrafish)
  Insert size (bp): 1430
  Promoter: CMV
  Tag / fusion protein: 3X Flag (N terminal on backbone); WT FOKI (C terminal on backbone)
  Cloning method: Restriction Enzyme; 5′ cloning site BsmBI (destroyed during cloning); 3′ cloning site BsmBI (destroyed during cloning)
  Sequencing primers: 5′ CMV-F; 3′ BGH-rev
Terms and licenses: Academic/Nonprofit Terms; Industry Terms: Not Available to Industry
Depositor comments: Target binding site: TGCTCATGTGTGTGCGGT It is strongly recommended that users perform a diagnostic digest to verify this plasmid prior to use. For example, a double digest of the plasmid with BamHI and KpnI should result in two bands at 2.3kb and 5.8kb.
How to cite: TAL3483 was a gift from Keith Joung (Addgene plasmid # 47202 ; http://n2t.net/addgene:47202 ; RRID:Addgene_47202)
